Addgene plasmid #149127: pGBW-m4046250
Purpose: Yeast Expression plasmid for SARS-CoV-2 helicase
Depositing lab: Ginkgo Bioworks & Benjie Chen. Depositing organization: Ginkgo Bioworks.
Backbone
  Vector backbone: AmpR; 2u URA3
  Backbone size w/o insert (bp): 4078
  Vector type: Yeast Expression
  Selectable markers: URA3
Growth in bacteria
  Bacterial resistance: Ampicillin, 100 μg/mL
  Growth temperature: 37°C
  Growth strain: DH5alpha
  Copy number: High Copy
Gene/Insert
  Gene/Insert name: SARS-CoV-2 helicase
  Species: S. cerevisiae (budding yeast); Severe acute respiratory syndrome coronavirus 2
  Insert size (bp): 1802
  Mutation: Saccharomyces cerevisiae recode 1
  Entrez Gene: ORF1ab (a.k.a. GU280_gp01)
  Promoter: pTEF1
  Tag / fusion protein: Cleavable thrombin;3xFLAG (C terminal on backbone)
  Cloning method: Unknown
Resource information
  A portion of this plasmid was derived from a plasmid made by: GinkgoBioworks
Depositor comments: NCBI Reference Sequence: YP_009725308.1. Created by gene synthesis with Not1 site. NGS used for QC was performed by Ginkgo and may not fully cover the entire plasmid.
How to cite: pGBW-m4046250 was a gift from Ginkgo Bioworks & Benjie Chen (Addgene plasmid # 149127 ; http://n2t.net/addgene:149127 ; RRID:Addgene_149127)
