[The description below was written by a language model from this plasmid's Addgene catalogue record and pLannotate feature annotations shown in this document.]
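Description:
pGBW-m4046250 is an episomal yeast expression plasmid for producing the SARS-CoV-2 helicase in Saccharomyces cerevisiae. It is an E. coli–yeast shuttle vector. A high-copy ColE1/pUC-type origin and an AmpR β-lactamase gene support propagation and ampicillin selection in bacteria. In the annotation, AmpR is driven by a cat promoter and followed by a short region annotated as rop. The yeast 2μ origin and a URA3 cassette provide multicopy maintenance and uracil-prototrophy selection in ura3 hosts, and URA3 can be counterselected with 5-FOA. Short phage and bacterial terminators (T3Te, T7Te, tonB) flank the bacterial modules, presumably to insulate them from read-through transcription.

The payload is a roughly 1.8 kb synthetic coding sequence for the helicase, a mature product of the viral ORF1ab polyprotein, recoded for S. cerevisiae codon usage. It sits between the constitutive TEF1 promoter and the CYC1 terminator. The automated annotation labels this ORF as a fragment of the SARS-CoV replicase polyprotein and attaches a description of the 2'-O-methyltransferase. That text is a generic polyprotein-entry hit, not the identity of the insert, which the catalogue record gives as the helicase. According to the catalogue fields, the backbone supplies a C-terminal thrombin-cleavable 3xFLAG tag for detection or affinity purification with optional tag removal. The feature table recognises only a short fragment of 3xFLAG downstream of the ORF, possibly because the tag is also recoded.

The depositor notes that the insert was made by gene synthesis with a NotI site. The sequencing used for quality control may not cover the whole plasmid. The construct suits constitutive expression of tagged helicase in yeast for biochemical or functional studies.
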