Features (pLannotate 1.2.2; 14 found; start..end, strand, type, name):
     10..417     +  promoter       TEF1 promoter: S. cerevisiae TEF1; promoter for EF-1α
    434..2236    +  CDS            rep (fragment): R1AB_SARS - Experimental evidence at protein level: Swiss-Prot protein existence level 1. [2'-O-methyltransferase]: Methyltransferase that mediates mRNA cap 2'-O-ribose methylation to the 5'-cap structure of viral mRNAs. N7-methyl guanosine cap is a prerequisite for binding of nsp16. Therefore plays an essential role in viral mRNAs cap methylation which is essential to evade immune system. From Severe acute respiratory syndrome coronavirus (SARS-CoV).
   2254..2271    +  CDS            3xFLAG (fragment): three tandem FLAG® epitope tags, followed by an enterokinase cleavage site
   2349..2521    +  terminator     CYC1 terminator (fragment): S. cerevisiae CYC1; transcription terminator for CYC1
   2557..2733    +  promoter       URA3 promoter (fragment): S. cerevisiae URA3
   2734..3537    +  CDS            URA3: orotidine-5'-phosphate decarboxylase, required for uracil biosynthesis; S. cerevisiae URA3; yeast auxotrophic marker, counterselectable with 5-fluoroorotic acid (5-FOA)
   3620..4602    -  rep_origin     2μ ori: yeast 2μ plasmid origin of replication
   4680..4709    +  terminator     T3Te terminator: phage T3 early transcription terminator
   4731..5318    +  rep_origin     ori: high-copy-number ColE1/pMB1/pBR322/pUC origin of replication
   5330..5357    -  terminator     T7Te terminator: phage T7 early transcription terminator
   5381..5572    -  CDS            rop: Rop protein, which maintains plasmids at low copy number; rop
   5573..6433    -  CDS            AmpR: β-lactamase; bla; confers resistance to ampicillin, carbenicillin, and related antibiotics
   6434..6536    -  promoter       cat promoter: promoter of the E. coli cat gene encoding chloramphenicol acetyltransferase
   6537..6568    -  terminator     tonB terminator: bidirectional E. coli tonB-P14 transcription terminator
>Addgene plasmid #149127 | pGBW-m4046250 | depositor full sequence | sequence record 291580 | Full Sequence
GCGGCCGCCCCACACACCATAGCTTCAAAATGTTTCTACTCCTTTTTTACTCTTCCAGATTTTCTCGGAC
TCCGCGCATCGCCGTACCACTTCAAAACACCCAAGCACAGCATACTAAATTTCCCCTCTTTCTTCCTCTA
GGGTGTCGTTAATTACCCGTACTAAAGGTTTGGAAAAGAAAAAAGAGACCGCCTCGTTTCTTTTTCTTCG
TCGAAAAAGGCAATAAAAATTTTTATCACGTTTCTTTTTCTTGAAAATTTTTTTTTTTGATTTTTTTCTC
TTTCGATGACCTCCCATTGATATTTAAGTTAATAAACGGTCTTCAATTTCTCAAGTTTCAGTTTCATTTT
TCTTGTTCTATTACAACTTTTTTTACTTCTTGCTCATTAGAAAGAAAGCATAGCAATCTAATCTAAGTTT
TAATTACAAAATGGCAGTCGGCGCTTGTGTATTATGCAACTCCCAGACGTCGTTGAGATGTGGTGCTTGT
ATTCGTAGACCTTTCCTTTGCTGTAAATGTTGCTATGACCACGTTATCTCAACTTCTCATAAGCTAGTTC
TGAGCGTCAATCCATACGTGTGTAACGCCCCCGGGTGTGATGTTACAGACGTTACCCAATTGTACTTGGG
AGGTATGTCTTACTATTGTAAGTCCCACAAGCCACCTATATCTTTTCCATTATGCGCTAACGGTCAAGTC
TTCGGTTTGTACAAAAATACCTGTGTTGGTAGTGATAATGTTACCGACTTTAACGCCATTGCTACTTGTG
ATTGGACTAACGCGGGTGATTATATCTTGGCTAACACTTGTACCGAGAGGCTTAAGTTGTTCGCCGCTGA
AACCTTAAAGGCTACGGAAGAAACATTCAAATTGAGTTACGGTATCGCTACTGTCAGAGAAGTTCTATCT
GATAGAGAATTGCATCTCTCCTGGGAGGTGGGTAAGCCAAGACCACCGTTGAACCGGAATTACGTCTTTA
CTGGATACAGGGTTACTAAGAACTCTAAGGTTCAAATTGGGGAATATACCTTTGAAAAGGGCGACTACGG
TGACGCCGTAGTCTATAGAGGTACCACCACTTACAAATTGAACGTCGGTGACTATTTCGTTTTAACCAGC
CACACAGTGATGCCACTGTCAGCGCCAACATTAGTTCCGCAAGAGCATTACGTTAGAATTACTGGTTTGT
ATCCAACTCTAAATATCTCTGATGAATTTTCCTCCAATGTGGCTAACTACCAAAAAGTAGGTATGCAAAA
GTACTCTACCTTGCAAGGTCCACCTGGTACTGGGAAGTCGCACTTCGCTATAGGTTTGGCACTGTACTAC
CCATCTGCTAGAATTGTTTACACGGCATGTTCTCATGCTGCTGTAGACGCCTTGTGTGAAAAGGCCTTGA
AATATTTACCCATTGATAAATGTTCAAGAATTATCCCAGCACGAGCTCGTGTTGAATGTTTCGACAAGTT
TAAGGTCAACAGCACACTAGAACAATACGTCTTCTGCACTGTTAATGCTTTGCCAGAAACGACTGCTGAT
ATCGTCGTCTTTGATGAAATCTCGATGGCCACTAACTATGACTTATCCGTAGTTAATGCTAGACTTCGTG
CAAAGCACTACGTCTATATTGGTGATCCAGCTCAGCTGCCTGCACCAAGAACTTTGTTAACCAAGGGTAC
CTTGGAACCAGAATACTTCAACTCTGTGTGTCGCCTGATGAAGACAATCGGCCCTGATATGTTCCTAGGT
ACATGTAGACGTTGTCCAGCTGAAATTGTGGACACGGTCAGTGCCTTGGTTTACGATAACAAATTAAAGG
CGCATAAGGACAAAAGCGCTCAATGTTTCAAGATGTTTTACAAGGGTGTCATTACTCACGATGTTAGTTC
GGCCATCAATAGACCCCAAATAGGTGTTGTTAGAGAATTTTTGACAAGGAACCCAGCATGGAGAAAGGCT
GTTTTCATATCCCCATACAATTCTCAAAACGCGGTAGCCTCAAAAATCTTGGGTCTTCCCACTCAGACCG
TTGATTCTTCCCAAGGAAGTGAATATGACTACGTGATTTTCACTCAAACCACCGAGACTGCCCACTCTTG
CAACGTCAATCGTTTCAACGTTGCTATTACGAGAGCCAAGGTTGGCATCTTGTGTATCATGTCTGATAGA
GACTTGTACGATAAATTACAGTTTACATCCTTAGAAATACCAAGACGAAACGTCGCTACTTTGCAACTCG
TGCCGAGAGGTTCTGATTATAAAGATCATGATGGTGATTATAAAGATCATGATATTGATTATAAAGATGA
TGATGATAAATAAACAGGCCCCTTTTCCTTTGTCGATATCATGTAATTAGTTATGTCACGCTTACATTCA
CGCCCTCCTCCCACATCCGCTCTAACCGAAAAGGAAGGAGTTAGACAACCTGAAGTCTAGGTCCCTATTT
ATTTTTTTTAATAGTTATGTTAGTATTAAGAACGTTATTTATATTTCAAATTTTTCTTTTTTTTCTGTAC
AAAGCGGCCGCCGAACCACTAGTGCACTGCAGTACACGGTTTCCTTGAAATTTTTTTGATTCGGTAATCT
CCGAACAGAAGGAAGAACGAAGGAAGGAGCACAGACTTAGATTGGTATATATACGCATATGTAGTGTTGA
AGAAACATGAAATTGCCCAGTATTCTTAACCCAACTGCACAGAACAAAAACGTGCAGGAAACGAAGATAA
ATCATGTCGAAAGCTACATATAAGGAACGTGCTGCTACTCATCCTAGTCCTGTTGCTGCCAAGCTATTTA
ATATCATGCACGAAAAGCAAACAAACTTGTGTGCTTCATTGGATGTTCGTACCACCAAGGAATTACTGGA
GTTAGTTGAAGCATTAGGTCCCAAAATTTGTTTACTAAAAACACATGTGGATATCTTGACTGATTTTTCC
ATGGAGGGCACAGTTAAGCCGCTAAAGGCATTATCCGCCAAGTACAATTTTTTACTCTTCGAGGACAGAA
AATTTGCTGACATTGGTAATACAGTCAAATTGCAGTACTCTGCGGGTGTATACAGAATAGCAGAATGGGC
AGACATTACGAATGCACACGGTGTGGTGGGCCCAGGTATTGTTAGCGGTTTGAAGCAGGCGGCAGAAGAA
GTAACAAAGGAACCTAGAGGCCTTTTGATGTTAGCAGAATTGTCATGCAAGGGCTCCCTATCTACTGGAG
AATATACTAAGGGTACTGTTGACATTGCGAAGAGCGACAAAGATTTTGTTATCGGCTTTATTGCTCAAAG
AGACATGGGTGGAAGAGATGAAGGTTACGATTGGTTGATTATGACACCCGGTGTGGGTTTAGATGACAAG
GGAGATGCATTGGGTCAACAGTATAGAACCGTGGATGATGTGGTTTCTACAGGATCTGACATTATTATTG
TTGGAAGAGGACTATTTGCAAAGGGAAGGGATGCTAAGGTAGAGGGTGAACGTTACAGAAAAGCAGGCTG
GGAAGCATATTTGAGAAGATGCGGCCAGCAAAACTAAAAAACTGTATTATAAGTAAATGCATGTATACTA
AACTCACAAATTAGAGCTTCAATTTAATTATATCAGTTATTACCCGAGTAACGAAGCATCTGTGCTTCAT
TTTGTAGAACAAAAATGCAACGCGAGAGCGCTAATTTTTCAAACAAAGAATCTGAGCTGCATTTTTACAG
AACAGAAATGCAACGCGAAAGCGCTATTTTACCAACGAAGAATCTGTGCTTCATTTTTGTAAAACAAAAA
TGCAACGCGAGAGCGCTAATTTTTCAAACAAAGAATCTGAGCTGCATTTTTACAGAACAGAAATGCAACG
CGAGAGCGCTATTTTACCAACAAAGAATCTATACTTCTTTTTTGTTCTACAAAAATGCATCCCGAGAGCG
CTATTTTTCTAACAAAGCATCTTAGATTACTTTTTTTCTCCTTTGTGCGCTCTATAATGCAGTCTCTTGA
TAACTTTTTGCACTGTAGGTCCGTTAAGGTTAGAAGAAGGCTACTTTGGTGTCTATTTTCTCTTCCATAA
AAAAAGCCTGACTCCACTTCCCGCGTTTACTGATTACTAGCGAAGCTGCGGGTGCATTTTTTCAAGATAA
AGGCATCCCCGATTATATTCTATACCGATGTGGATTGCGCATACTTTGTGAACAGAAAGTGATAGCGTTG
ATGATTCTTCATTGGTCAGAAAATTATGAACGGTTTCTTCTATTTTGTCTCTATATACTACGTATAGGAA
ATGTTTACATTTTCGTATTGTTTTCGATTCACTCTATGAATAGTTCTTACTACAATTTTTTTGTCTAAAG
AGTAATACTAGAGATAAACATAAAAAATGTAGAGGTCGAGTTTAGATGCAAGTTCAAGGAGCGAAAGGTG
GATGGGTAGGTTATATAGGGATATAGCACAGAGATATATAGCAAAGAGATACTTTTGAGCAATGTTTGTG
GAAGCGGTATTCGCAATATTTTAGTAGCTCGTTACAGTCCGGTGCGTTTTTGGTTTTTTGAAAGTGCGTC
ATCAGAGCGCTTTTGGTTTTCAAAAGCGCTCTGAAGTTCCTATACTTTCTAGCTAGAGAATAGGAACTTC
CCGAGCGGCCGCGTGTTACAAGCTTGACTCCAGCGTAACTGGACTGCAATCAACTCACTGGCTCACCTTC
ACGGGTGGGCCTTTCTTCGGTAGAAAATCAAAGGATCTTCTTGAGATCCTTTTTTTCTGCGCGTAATCTG
CTGCTTGCAAACAAAAAAACCACCGCTACCAGCGGTGGTTTGTTTGCCGGATCAAGAGCTACCAACTCTT
TTTCCGAGGTAACTGGCTTCAGCAGAGCGCAGATACCAAATACTGTTCTTCTAGTGTAGCCGTAGTTAGG
CCACCACTTCAAGAACTCTGTAGCACCGCCTACATACCTCGCTCTGCTAATCCTGTTACCAGTGGCTGCT
GCCAGTGGCGATAAGTCGTGTCTTACCGGGTTGGACTCAAGACGATAGTTACCGGATAAGGCGCAGCGGT
CGGGCTGAACGGGGGGTTCGTGCACACAGCCCAGCTTGGAGCGAACGACCTACACCGAACTGAGATACCT
ACAGCGTGAGCTATGAGAAAGCGCCACGCTTCCCGAAGGGAGAAAGGCGGACAGGTATCCGGTAAGCGGC
AGGGTCGGAACAGGAGAGCGCACGAGGGAGCTTCCAGGGGTAAACGCCTGGTATCTTTATAGTCCTGTCG
GGTTTCGCCACCTCTGACTTGAGCATCGATTTTTGTGATGCTCGTCAGGGGGGCGGAGCCTATGGAAAAA
CGCCAGCAACGCAGAAAGGCCCACCCGAAGGTGAGCCAGGTGATTACATTTGGGCCCTCATCAGAGGTTT
TCACCGTCATCACCGAAACGCGCGAGGCAGCTGCGGTAAAGCTCATCAGCGTGGTCGTGAAGCGATTCAC
AGATGTCTGCCTGTTCATCCGCGTCCAGCTCGTTGAGTTTCTCCAGAAGCGTTAATGTCTGGCTTCTGAT
AAAGCGGGCCATGTTAAGGGCGGTTTTTTCCTGTTTGGTCACTTACCAATGCTTAATCAGTGAGGCACCT
ATCTCAGCGATCTGTCTATTTCGTTCATCCATAGTTGCCTGACTCCCCGTCGTGTAGATAACTACGATGC
GGGAGGGCTTACCATCTGGCCCCAGTGCTGCAATGATACCGCGAGACCCACGCTCACCGGCTCCAGATTT
ATCAGCAATAAACCAGCCAGCCGGGAGGGCCGAGCGCAGAAGTGATCCTGCAACTTTATCCGCCTCCATC
CAGTCTATTAATTGTTGCCGGGAAGCTAGAGTAAGTAGTTCGCCAGTTAATAGTTTGCGCAACGTTGTTG
CCATTGCTACAGGCATCGTGGTGTCACGCTCGTCGTTTGGTATGGCTTCATTCAGCTCCGGTTCCCAACG
ATCAAGGCGAGTTACATGATCCCCCATGTTGTGCAAAAAAGCGGTTAGCTCCTTCGGTCCTCCGATCGTT
GCCAGAAGTAAGTTGGCCGCAGTGTTATCACTCATGGTTATGGCAGCACTGCATAATTCTCTTACTGTCA
TGCCATCCGTGAGATGCTTTTCTGTGACTGGTGAGTACTCAACCAAGTCATTCTGAGAATAGTGTATGCG
GCGACCGAGTTGCTCTTGCCCGGCGTCAATACGGGATAATACCGCGCCACATAGCAGAACTTTAAAAGTG
CTCATCATTGGAAAACGTTCTTCGGGGCGTAAACTCTCAAGGATCTTACCGCTGTTGAGATCCAGTTCGA
TGTAACCCACTCGTGCACCCAACTGATCTTCAGCATCTTTTACTTTCACCAGCGTTTCTGGGTGAGCAAA
AACAGGAAGGCAAAATGCCGCAAAAAAGGGAATAAGGGCGACACGGAAATGTTGAATACTCATTTTAGCT
TCCTTAGCTCCTGAAAATCTCGATAACTCAAAAAATACGCCCGGTAGTGATCTTATTTCATTATGGTGAA
AGTTGGAACCTCTTACGTGCCGATCAAGTCAAAAGCCTCCGGTCGGAGGCTTTTGACTTTCTGCTATGGA
GGTCAGGTATGATTTAAATGGTCAGTTAGA
