>Addgene plasmid #149127 | pGBW-m4046250 | addgene partial sequence | sequence record 298148 | Ginkgo NGS Result
GCGGCCGCCCCACACACCATAGCTTCAAAATGTTTCTACTCCTTTTTTACTCTTCCAGATTTTCTCGGAC
TCCGCGCATCGCCGTACCACTTCAAAACACCCAAGCACAGCATACTAAATTTCCCCTCTTTCTTCCTCTA
GGGTGTCGTTAATTACCCGTACTAAAGGTTTGGAAAAGAAAAAAGAGACCGCCTCGTTTCTTTTTCTTCG
TCGAAAATCACGTTTCTTTTTCTTGAAAATTTTTTTTTTTGATTTTTTTCTCTTTCGATGACCTCCCATT
GATATTTAAGTTAATAAACGGTCTTCAATTTCTCAAGTTTCAGTTTCATTTTTCTTGTTCTATTACAACT
TTTTTTACTTCTTGCTCATTAGAAAGAAAGCATAGCAATCTAATCTAAGTTTTAATTACAAAATGGCAGT
CGGCGCTTGTGTATTATGCAACTCCCAGACGTCGTTGAGATGTGGTGCTTGTATTCGTAGACCTTTCCTT
TGCTGTAAATGTTGCTATGACCACGTTATCTCAACTTCTCATAAGCTAGTTCTGAGCGTCAATCCATACG
TGTGTAACGCCCCCGGGTGTGATGTTACAGACGTTACCCAATTGTACTTGGGAGGTATGTCTTACTATTG
TAAGTCCCACAAGCCACCTATATCTTTTCCATTATGCGCTAACGGTCAAGTCTTCGGTTTGTACAAAAAT
ACCTGTGTTGGTAGTGATAATGTTACCGACTTTAACGCCATTGCTACTTGTGATTGGACTAACGCGGGTG
ATTATATCTTGGCTAACACTTGTACCGAGAGGCTTAAGTTGTTCGCCGCTGAAACCTTAAAGGCTACGGA
AGAAACATTCAAATTGAGTTACGGTATCGCTACTGTCAGAGAAGTTCTATCTGATAGAGAATTGCATCTC
TCCTGGGAGGTGGGTAAGCCAAGACCACCGTTGAACCGGAATTACGTCTTTACTGGATACAGGGTTACTA
AGAACTCTAAGGTTCAAATTGGGGAATATACCTTTGAAAAGGGCGACTACGGTGACGCCGTAGTCTATAG
AGGTACCACCACTTACAAATTGAACGTCGGTGACTATTTCGTTTTAACCAGCCACACAGTGATGCCACTG
TCAGCGCCAACATTAGTTCCGCAAGAGCATTACGTTAGAATTACTGGTTTGTATCCAACTCTAAATATCT
CTGATGAATTTTCCTCCAATGTGGCTAACTACCAAAAAGTAGGTATGCAAAAGTACTCTACCTTGCAAGG
TCCACCTGGTACTGGGAAGTCGCACTTCGCTATAGGTTTGGCACTGTACTACCCATCTGCTAGAATTGTT
TACACGGCATGTTCTCATGCTGCTGTAGACGCCTTGTGTGAAAAGGCCTTGAAATATTTACCCATTGATA
AATGTTCAAGAATTATCCCAGCACGAGCTCGTGTTGAATGTTTCGACAAGTTTAAGGTCAACAGCACACT
AGAACAATACGTCTTCTGCACTGTTAATGCTTTGCCAGAAACGACTGCTGATATCGTCGTCTTTGATGAA
ATCTCGATGGCCACTAACTATGACTTATCCGTAGTTAATGCTAGACTTCGTGCAAAGCACTACGTCTATA
TTGGTGATCCAGCTCAGCTGCCTGCACCAAGAACTTTGTTAACCAAGGGTACCTTGGAACCAGAATACTT
CAACTCTGTGTGTCGCCTGATGAAGACAATCGGCCCTGATATGTTCCTAGGTACATGTAGACGTTGTCCA
GCTGAAATTGTGGACACGGTCAGTGCCTTGGTTTACGATAACAAATTAAAGGCGCATAAGGACAAAAGCG
CTCAATGTTTCAAGATGTTTTACAAGGGTGTCATTACTCACGATGTTAGTTCGGCCATCAATAGACCCCA
AATAGGTGTTGTTAGAGAATTTTTGACAAGGAACCCAGCATGGAGAAAGGCTGTTTTCATATCCCCATAC
AATTCTCAAAACGCGGTAGCCTCAAAAATCTTGGGTCTTCCCACTCAGACCGTTGATTCTTCCCAAGGAA
GTGAATATGACTACGTGATTTTCACTCAAACCACCGAGACTGCCCACTCTTGCAACGTCAATCGTTTCAA
CGTTGCTATTACGAGAGCCAAGGTTGGCATCTTGTGTATCATGTCTGATAGAGACTTGTACGATAAATTA
CAGTTTACATCCTTAGAAATACCAAGACGAAACGTCGCTACTTTGCAACTCGTGCCGAGAGGTTCTGATT
ATAAAGATCATGATGGTGATTATAAAGATCATGATATTGATTATAAAGATGATGATGATAAATAAACAGG
CCCCTTTTCCTTTGTCGATATCATGTAATTAGTTATGTCACGCTTACATTCACGCCCTCCTCCCACATCC
GCTCTAACCGAAAAGGAAGGAGTTAGACAACCTGAAGTCTAGGTCCCTATTTATTTTTTTTAATAGTTAT
GTTAGTATTAAGAACGTTATTTATATTTCAAATTTTTCTTTTTTTTCTGTACAAAGCGGCCGCCGAACCA
CTAGTGCACTGCAGTACACGGTTTCCTTGAAATTTTTTTGATTCGGTAATCTCCGAACAGAAGGAAGAAC
GAAGGAAGGAGCACAGACTTAGATTGGTATATATACGCATATGTAGTGTTGAAGAAACATGAAATTGCCC
AGTATTCTTAACCCAACTGCACAGAACAAAAACGTGCAGGAAACGAAGATAAATCATGTCGAAAGCTACA
TATAAGGAACGTGCTGCTACTCATCCTAGTCCTGTTGCTGCCAAGCTATTTAATATCATGCACGAAAAGC
AAACAAACTTGTGTGCTTCATTGGATGTTCGTACCACCAAGGAATTACTGGAGTTAGTTGAAGCATTAGG
TCCCAAAATTTGTTTACTAAAAACACATGTGGATATCTTGACTGATTTTTCCATGGAGGGCACAGTTAAG
CCGCTAAAGGCATTATCCGCCAAGTACAATTTTTTACTCTTCGAGGACAGAAAATTTGCTGACATTGGTA
ATACAGTCAAATTGCAGTACTCTGCGGGTGTATACAGAATAGCAGAATGGGCAGACATTACGAATGCACA
CGGTGTGGTGGGCCCAGGTATTGTTAGCGGTTTGAAGCAGGCGGCAGAAGAAGTAACAAAGGAACCTAGA
GGCCTTTTGATGTTAGCAGAATTGTCATGCAAGGGCTCCCTATCTACTGGAGAATATACTAAGGGTACTG
TTGACATTGCGAAGAGCGACAAAGATTTTGTTATCGGCTTTATTGCTCAAAGAGACATGGGTGGAAGAGA
TGAAGGTTACGATTGGTTGATTATGACACCCGGTGTGGGTTTAGATGACAAGGGAGATGCATTGGGTCAA
CAGTATAGAACCGTGGATGATGTGGTTTCTACAGGATCTGACATTATTATTGTTGGAAGAGGACTATTTG
CAAAGGGAAGGGATGCTAAGGTAGAGGGTGAACGTTACAGAAAAGCAGGCTGGGAAGCATATTTGAGAAG
ATGCGGCCAGCAAAACTAAAAAACTGTATTATAAGTAAATGCATGTATACTAAACTCACAAATTAGAGCT
TCAATTTAATTATATCAGTTATTACCCGAGTAACGAAGCATCTGTGCTTCATTTTGTAGAACAAAAATGC
AACGCGAGAGCGCTAATTTTTCAAACAAAGAATCTGAGCTGCATTTTTACAGAACAGAAATGCAACGCGA
AAGCGCTATTTTACCAACGAAGAATCTGTGCTTCATTTTTGTAAAACAAAAATGCAACGCGAGAGCGCTA
ATTTTTCAAACAAAGAATCTGAGCTGCATTTTTACAGAACAGAAATGCAACGCGAGAGCGCTATTTTACC
AACAAAGAATCTATACTTCTTTTTTGTTCTACAAAAATGCATCCCGAGAGCGCTATTTTTCTAACAAAGC
ATCTTAGATTACTTTTTTTCTCCTTTGTGCGCTCTATAATGCAGTCTCTTGATAACTTTTTGCACTGTAG
GTCCGTTAAGGTTAGAAGAAGGCTACTTTGGTGTCTATTTTCTCTTCCATAAAAAAAGCCTGACTCCACT
TCCCGCGTTTACTGATTACTAGCGAAGCTGCGGGTGCATTTTTTCAAGATAAAGGCATCCCCGATTATAT
TCTATACCGATGTGGATTGCGCATACTTTGTGAACAGAAAGTGATAGCGTTGATGATTCTTCATTGGTCA
GAAAATTATGAACGGTTTCTTCTATTTTGTCTCTATATACTACGTATAGGAAATGTTTACATTTTCGTAT
TGTTTTCGATTCACTCTATGAATAGTTCTTACTACAATTTTTTTGTCTAAAGAGTAATACTAGAGATAAA
CATAAAAAATGTAGAGGTCGAGTTTAGATGCAAGTTCAAGGAGCGAAAGGTGGATGGGTAGGTTATATAG
GGATATAGCACAGAGATATATAGCAAAGAGATACTTTTGAGCAATGTTTGTGGAAGCGGTATTCGCAATA
TTTTAGTAGCTCGTTACAGTCCGGTGCGTTTTTGGTTTTTTGAAAGTGCGTCATCAGAGCGCTTTTGGTT
TTCAAAAGCGCTCTGAAGTTCCTATACTTTCTAGCTAGAGAATAGGAACTTCCCGAGCGGCCGCGTGTTA
CAAGCTTGACTCCAGCGTAACTGGACTGCAATCAACTCACTGGCTCACCTTCACGGGTGGGCCTTTCTTC
GGTAGAAAATCAAAGGATCTTCTTGAGATCCTTTTTTTCTGCGCGTAATCTGCTGCTTGCAAACAAAAAA
ACCACCGCTACCAGCGGTGGTTTGTTTGCCGGATCAAGAGCTACCAACTCTTTTTCCGAGGTAACTGGCT
TCAGCAGAGCGCAGATACCAAATACTGTTCTTCTAGTGTAGCCGTAGTTAGGCCACCACTTCAAGAACTC
TGTAGCACCGCCTACATACCTCGCTCTGCTAATCCTGTTACCAGTGGCTGCTGCCAGTGGCGATAAGTCG
TGTCTTACCGGGTTGGACTCAAGACGATAGTTACCGGATAAGGCGCAGCGGTCGGGCTGAACGGGGGGTT
CGTGCACACAGCCCAGCTTGGAGCGAACGACCTACACCGAACTGAGATACCTACAGCGTGAGCTATGAGA
AAGCGCCACGCTTCCCGAAGGGAGAAAGGCGGACAGGTATCCGGTAAGCGGCAGGGTCGGAACAGGAGAG
CGCACGAGGGAGCTTCCAGGGGTAAACGCCTGGTATCTTTATAGTCCTGTCGGGTTTCGCCACCTCTGAC
TTGAGCATCGATTTTTGTGATGCTCGTCAGGGGGGCGGAGCCTATGGAAAAACGCCAGCAACGCAGAAAG
GCCCACCCGAAGGTGAGCCAGGTGATTACATTTGGGCCCTCATCAGAGGTTTTCACCGTCATCACCGAAA
CGCGCGAGGCAGCTGCGGTAAAGCTCATCAGCGTGGTCGTGAAGCGATTCACAGATGTCTGCCTGTTCAT
CCGCGTCCAGCTCGTTGAGTTTCTCCAGAAGCGTTAATGTCTGGCTTCTGATAAAGCGGGCCATGTTAAG
GGCGGTTTTTTCCTGTTTGGTCACTTACCAATGCTTAATCAGTGAGGCACCTATCTCAGCGATCTGTCTA
TTTCGTTCATCCATAGTTGCCTGACTCCCCGTCGTGTAGATAACTACGATGCGGGAGGGCTTACCATCTG
GCCCCAGTGCTGCAATGATACCGCGAGACCCACGCTCACCGGCTCCAGATTTATCAGCAATAAACCAGCC
AGCCGGGAGGGCCGAGCGCAGAAGTGATCCTGCAACTTTATCCGCCTCCATCCAGTCTATTAATTGTTGC
CGGGAAGCTAGAGTAAGTAGTTCGCCAGTTAATAGTTTGCGCAACGTTGTTGCCATTGCTACAGGCATCG
TGGTGTCACGCTCGTCGTTTGGTATGGCTTCATTCAGCTCCGGTTCCCAACGATCAAGGCGAGTTACATG
ATCCCCCATGTTGTGCAAAAAAGCGGTTAGCTCCTTCGGTCCTCCGATCGTTGCCAGAAGTAAGTTGGCC
GCAGTGTTATCACTCATGGTTATGGCAGCACTGCATAATTCTCTTACTGTCATGCCATCCGTGAGATGCT
TTTCTGTGACTGGTGAGTACTCAACCAAGTCATTCTGAGAATAGTGTATGCGGCGACCGAGTTGCTCTTG
CCCGGCGTCAATACGGGATAATACCGCGCCACATAGCAGAACTTTAAAAGTGCTCATCATTGGAAAACGT
TCTTCGGGGCGTAAACTCTCAAGGATCTTACCGCTGTTGAGATCCAGTTCGATGTAACCCACTCGTGCAC
CCAACTGATCTTCAGCATCTTTTACTTTCACCAGCGTTTCTGGGTGAGCAAAAACAGGAAGGCAAAATGC
CGCAAAAAAGGGAATAAGGGCGACACGGAAATGTTGAATACTCATTTTAGCTTCCTTAGCTCCTGAAAAT
CTCGATAACTCAAAAAATACGCCCGGTAGTGATCTTATTTCATTATGGTGAAAGTTGGAACCTCTTACGT
GCCGATCAAGTCAAAAGCCTCCGGTCGGAGGCTTTTGACTTTCTGCTATGGAGGTCAGGTATGATTTAAA
TGGTCAGTTAGA
